>Addgene plasmid #157651 | GGDest3-Amp | addgene full sequence | sequence record 319732 | Addgene NGS Result
GGGTTTTCCCAGTCACGACGTTGTAAAACGACGGCCAGTGAATTGGAGGCTACAGTCAGTGGAGAGGACT
TTCACTGACTGACTGACTGCGTCTCAACCTGAATTCCATATGAAGGAGGGGTCTTCGAGAAGACCTACTA
GGTGCCGAAGAGCCTGCAGAGCAAGAGACGACTGACTGACTGACTGGAAAGAGGAAGGGCTGGAAGAGGA
AGGAGCTTGGCGTAATCATGGTCATAGCTGTTTCCTGTGTGAAATTGTTATCCGCTCACAATTCCACACA
ACATACGAGCCGGAAGCATAAAGTGTAAAGCCTGGGGTGCCTAATGAGTGAGCTAACTCACATTAATTGC
GTTGCGCTCACTGCCCGCTTTCCAGTCGGGAAACCTGTCGTGCCAGCTGCATTAATGAATCGGCCAACGC
GCGGGGAGAGGCGGTTTGCGTATTGGGCGCTCTTCCGCTTCCTCGCTCACTGACTCGCTGCGCTCGGTCG
TTCGGCTGCGGCGAGCGGTATCAGCTCACTCAAAGGCGGTAATACGGTTATCCACAGAATCAGGGGATAA
CGCAGGAAAGAACATGTGAGCAAAAGGCCAGCAAAAGGCCAGGAACCGTAAAAAGGCCGCGTTGCTGGCG
TTTTTCCATAGGCTCCGCCCCCCTGACGAGCATCACAAAAATCGACGCTCAAGTCAGAGGTGGCGAAACC
CGACAGGACTATAAAGATACCAGGCGTTTCCCCCTGGAAGCTCCCTCGTGCGCTCTCCTGTTCCGACCCT
GCCGCTTACCGGATACCTGTCCGCCTTTCTCCCTTCGGGAAGCGTGGCGCTTTCTCATAGCTCACGCTGT
AGGTATCTCAGTTCGGTGTAGGTCGTTCGCTCCAAGCTGGGCTGTGTGCACGAACCCCCCGTTCAGCCCG
ACCGCTGCGCCTTATCCGGTAACTATCGTCTTGAGTCCAACCCGGTAAGACACGACTTATCGCCACTGGC
AGCAGCCACTGGTAACAGGATTAGCAGAGCGAGGTATGTAGGCGGTGCTACAGAGTTCTTGAAGTGGTGG
CCTAACTACGGCTACACTAGAAGAACAGTATTTGGTATCTGCGCTCTGCTGAAGCCAGTTACCTTCGGAA
AAAGAGTTGGTAGCTCTTGATCCGGCAAACAAACCACCGCTGGTAGCGGTGGTTTTTTTGTTTGCAAGCA
GCAGATTACGCGCAGAAAAAAAGGATCTCAAGAAGATCCTTTGATCTTTTCTACGGGGTCTGACGCTCAG
TGGAACGAAAACTCACGTTAAGGGATTTTGGTCATGAGATTATCAAAAAGGATCTTCACCTAGATCCTTT
TAAATTAAAAATGAAGTTTTAAATCAATCTAAAGTATATATGAGTAAACTTGGTCTGACAGTTACCAATG
CTTAATCAGTGAGGCACCTATCTCAGCGATCTGTCTATTTCGTTCATCCATAGTTGCCTGACTCCCCGTC
GTGTAGATAACTACGATACGGGAGGGCTTACCATCTGGCCCCAGTGCTGCAATGATACCGCGAGACCCAC
GCTCACCGGCTCCAGATTTATCAGCAATAAACCAGCCAGCCGGAAGGGCCGAGCGCAGAAGTGGTCCTGC
AACTTTATCCGCCTCCATCCAGTCTATTAATTGTTGCCGGGAAGCTAGAGTAAGTAGTTCGCCAGTTAAT
AGTTTGCGCAACGTTGTTGCCATTGCTACAGGCATCGTGGTGTCACGCTCGTCGTTTGGTATGGCTTCAT
TCAGCTCCGGTTCCCAACGATCAAGGCGAGTTACATGATCCCCCATGTTGTGCAAAAAAGCGGTTAGCTC
CTTCGGTCCTCCGATCGTTGTCAGAAGTAAGTTGGCCGCAGTGTTATCACTCATGGTTATGGCAGCACTG
CATAATTCTCTTACTGTCATGCCATCCGTAAGATGCTTTTCTGTGACTGGTGAGTACTCAACCAAGTCAT
TCTGAGAATAGTGTATGCGGCGACCGAGTTGCTCTTGCCCGGCGTCAATACGGGATAATACCGCGCCACA
TAGCAGAACTTTAAAAGTGCTCATCATTGGAAAACGTTCTTCGGGGCGAAAACTCTCAAGGATCTTACCG
CTGTTGAGATCCAGTTCGATGTAACCCACTCGTGCACCCAACTGATCTTCAGCATCTTTTACTTTCACCA
GCGTTTCTGGGTGAGCAAAAACAGGAAGGCAAAATGCCGCAAAAAAGGGAATAAGGGCGACACGGAAATG
TTGAATACTCATACTCTTCCTTTTTCAATATTATTGAAGCATTTATCAGGGTTATTGTCTCATGAGCGGA
TACATATTTGAATGTATTTAGAAAAATAAACAAATAGGGGTTCCGCGCACATTTCCCCGAAAAGTGCCAC
CTGACGTCTAAGAAACCATTATTATCATGACATTAACCTATAAAAATAGGCGTATCACGAGGCCCTTTCG
TCTCGCGCGTTTCGGTGATGACGGTGAAAACCTCTGACACATGCAGCTCCCGGAGACGGTCACAGCTTGT
CTGTAAGCGGATGCCGGGAGCAGACAAGCCCGTCAGGGCGCGTCAGCGGGTGTTGGCGGGTGTCGGGGCT
GGCTTAACTATGCGGCATCAGAGCAGATTGTACTGAGAGTGCACCATAAAATTGTAAACGTTAATATTTT
GTTAAAATTCGCGTTAAATTTTTGTTAAATCAGCTCATTTTTTAACCAATAGACCGAAATCGGCAAAATC
CCTTATAAATCAAAAGAATAGCCCGAGATAGAGT
[37 nt withheld, positions 2765-2801]
AAAGAACGTGGACTCCAACGTCAAAGG
[141 nt withheld, positions 2829-2969]
G
[46 nt withheld, positions 2971-3016]
A
[95 nt withheld, positions 3018-3112]
TATGCGGTGTGAAATACCGCACAGATGCGTAAGGAGAAAATACCGCATCAGGCGCCATTCGCCATTCAGG
CTGCGCAACTGTTGGGAAGGGCGATCGGTGCGGGCCTCTTCGCTATTACGCCAGCTGGCGAAAGGGGGAT
GTGCTGCAAGGCGATTAAGTTGGGTAACGCCA
Features (pLannotate 1.2.2; 12 found; start..end, strand, type, name):
    255..271     -  protein_bind   lac operator: The lac repressor binds to the lac operator to inhibit transcription in E. coli. This inhibition can be relieved by adding lactose or isopropyl-β-D-thiogalactopyranoside (IPTG). lac repressor encoded by lacI
    279..309     -  promoter       lac promoter: promoter for the E. coli lac operon
    324..345     -  protein_bind   CAP binding site: CAP binding activates transcription in the presence of cAMP. E. coli catabolite activator protein
    358..450     -  CDS            lacI (fragment): lac repressor; lacI; The lac repressor binds to the lac operator to inhibit transcription in E. coli. This inhibition can be relieved by adding lactose or isopropyl-β-D-thiogalactopyranoside (IPTG).
    633..1221    -  rep_origin     ori: high-copy-number ColE1/pMB1/pBR322/pUC origin of replication
   1392..2252    -  CDS            AmpR: β-lactamase; bla; confers resistance to ampicillin, carbenicillin, and related antibiotics
   2253..2357    -  promoter       AmpR promoter: bla
   2452..2487    +  CDS            rop (fragment): Rop protein, which maintains plasmids at low copy number; rop
   2589..2638    +  misc_feature   bom (fragment): basis of mobility region from pBR322
   2639..3094    -  rep_origin     f1 ori (sequence partly withheld): f1 bacteriophage origin of replication; arrow indicates direction of (+) strand synthesis
   3113..3164    +  misc_feature   bom (fragment): basis of mobility region from pBR322
   3170..43      -  CDS            lacZα (fragment) (across the origin): LacZα fragment of β-galactosidase; lacZ fragment
