[The description below was written by a language model from this plasmid's Addgene catalogue record and pLannotate feature annotations shown in this document.]
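Description:
GGDest3-Amp is an empty destination vector for synthetic biology, built to receive a Golden Gate-assembled fusion-protein open reading frame that can later be moved into the pTXB1 expression vector. Its backbone is V0120 (also called V0100), a pUC19 derivative of about 3.3 kb. The backbone was opened with EcoRI and PstI, and a short double-stranded oligonucleotide carrying NdeI, two BbsI sites and a SapI site was ligated in. The paired BbsI sites are Type IIS sites that cut outside their recognition sequences, so modular coding parts can be joined directionally between them in a single-pot reaction. The flanking NdeI and SapI sites presumably provide the pTXB1 compatibility, allowing the finished ORF to be excised and transferred. The catalogue lists the cloning method as Gateway, but the stated purpose and the backbone modifications describe Golden Gate assembly, and no Gateway recombination sites are annotated.

The plasmid is propagated in E. coli at high copy from a pUC-type ColE1/pMB1 origin and is selected with ampicillin through the bla (AmpR) gene and its native promoter. An f1 origin is also present. The record lists no promoter for the insert, consistent with a role as an assembly and shuttle intermediate rather than an expression vector. The feature table does show pUC19-derived lac elements near the cloning region: a lac promoter, lac operator, CAP binding site and a lacZα fragment. Short lacI, rop and bom fragments are annotated as well and appear to be backbone remnants. M13 forward and reverse primer sites flank the insertion site for sequence verification. The associated work uses this system for rapid assembly of modular chromatin proteins for epigenetic engineering.
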