Addgene plasmid #157651: GGDest3-Amp
Purpose: (Empty Backbone) Golden Gate assembly of a pTXB1 compatible fusion-protein ORF insert
Depositing lab: Karmella Haynes. Depositing organization: Emory University. Publication: Rapid Single-Pot Assembly of Modular Chromatin Proteins for Epigenetic Engineering. Haynes KA, Priode JH. Methods Mol Biol. 2023;2599:191-214. doi: 10.1007/978-1-0716-2847-8_14. PubMed 36427151.
Backbone
  Vector backbone: V0120
  Backbone size (bp): 3262
  Modifications to backbone: V0120 was linearized with EcoRI and PstI. A dsOligo insert (NdeI, BbsI, BbsI, SapI) with EcoRI and PstI overhangs was ligated into the V0120 backbone. V0120 (aka V0100) was derived from pUC19 (C. Ajo-Franklin, Pam Silver lab, Harvard).
  Vector type: Synthetic Biology
  Promoter: none
Growth in bacteria
  Bacterial resistance: Ampicillin, 100 μg/mL
  Growth temperature: 37°C
  Growth strain: DH5alpha
  Copy number: High Copy
Gene/Insert
  Cloning method: Gateway Cloning
  Sequencing primers: 5′ M13 forward (5'-GTAAAACGACGGCCAG); 3′ M13 reverse (5'-CAGGAAACAGCTATGAC)
Terms and licenses: Academic/Nonprofit Terms; Industry Terms: Not Available to Industry
Depositor comments: The annotated sequence is also available at the Haynes lab Benchling site: https://benchling.com/s/seq-fRRECP6xtSUXypp5Bypz. Please visit https://doi.org/10.17504/protocols.io.brgcm3sw for the protocol.
How to cite: GGDest3-Amp was a gift from Karmella Haynes (Addgene plasmid # 157651 ; http://n2t.net/addgene:157651 ; RRID:Addgene_157651)
